Addgene plasmid #39603: KHBD00499
Depositing lab: Bart Deplancke. Depositing organization: Swiss Federal Institute of Technology (EPFL). Publication: Automated protein-DNA interaction screening of Drosophila regulatory elements. Korneel Hens, Jean-Daniel Feuz, Alina Isakova, Antonina Lagovitina, Andreas Massouras, Julien Bryois, Patrick Callaerts, Susan E. Celniker, Bart Deplancke. Nat Methods. 2011 Oct 30;8(12):1065-70. 10.1038/nmeth.1763 PubMed 22037703.
Backbone
  Vector backbone: pDONR221
  Backbone manufacturer: Invitrogen
  Backbone size w/o insert (bp): 2536
  Vector type: Gateway DONR vector
Growth in bacteria
  Bacterial resistance: Kanamycin, 50 μg/mL
  Growth temperature: 37°C
  Growth strain: DH5alpha
  Copy number: High Copy
Gene/Insert
  Gene/Insert name: CG10565 (alt name: FBgn0037051)
  Species: D. melanogaster (fly)
  Insert size (bp): 1938
  Entrez Gene: CG10565 (a.k.a. Dmel_CG10565, Dmel\CG10565)
  Promoter: none
  Cloning method: Gateway Cloning
  Sequencing primers: 5′ M13-F20; 3′ M13R
Terms and licenses: Academic/Nonprofit Terms; Industry Terms: Not Available to Industry
Depositor comments: Please note that the ORFs in this collection were cloned open-ended (without a stop codon).
How to cite: KHBD00499 was a gift from Bart Deplancke (Addgene plasmid # 39603 ; http://n2t.net/addgene:39603 ; RRID:Addgene_39603)
