[The description below was written by a language model from this plasmid's Addgene catalogue record.]
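Description:
KHBD00499 is a Gateway entry clone built on the pDONR221 backbone (Invitrogen), carrying the open reading frame of the Drosophila melanogaster gene CG10565 (FBgn0037051). The insert is about 1.9 kb in a backbone of roughly 2.5 kb. It is a high-copy plasmid propagated in standard E. coli cloning strains under kanamycin selection. The record does not include a feature table, so the origin of replication and the exact recombination sites are not itemised. However, an ORF introduced into a pDONR vector by Gateway cloning normally replaces the donor cassette and ends up flanked by attL sites. M13 forward and reverse primer sites on either side of the insert are listed for sequence verification.

The plasmid has no promoter driving the insert, so it is not an expression construct in itself. It serves as a shuttle from which the CG10565 coding sequence can be moved by LR recombination into any compatible Gateway destination vector, which then supplies the promoter, tags and host-specific elements. The depositor notes that ORFs in this collection were cloned open-ended, without a stop codon. This allows in-frame C-terminal fusions to tags or functional domains encoded by the destination vector. It also means a stop codon must be provided downstream.

The clone belongs to a collection associated with a study on automated screening of protein–DNA interactions at Drosophila regulatory elements. This suggests its intended use is as a source ORF for building fusion constructs for such interaction assays. The record does not specify the particular destination vectors or assay format.
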