>Addgene plasmid #39603 | KHBD00499 | depositor partial sequence | sequence record 50043 | KHBD00499 sequence 1938 bps
ATGACGAGCGGTACGGTAGCAACGGCGGTGGAGGTGCAGCTGCCGCTCAAGGTCGTTCGCCGTAAAATCG
AGCGCGTTGGCTTCGCTTACTTTGCGCAACGGCGCCAATTTCTAGCTCCCGGCGGCGTGGAGCGCAGCGA
AAGCGATGAGAAATTGGAGGGCGTGGGCGAGGAGGTGGACATCAGCTACCTAAAGTCGCTGGATCCTAAG
GAGTGGAAGGACCAGGATCATTACGCCGTTCTTGGCTTGGGCAAGCTCCGATACGAGGCCAGCGAGGATG
ATGTTCGACGGGCTTACAGGCGCATGGTTCTGCTGCACCATCCCGATAAGCGGAAAGCCAAGGGCGAGGA
AGTCATCCAGGACGATGATTACTTCACATGCATAACCAAAGCTTACGAGATACTGGGCACATCCAAGCCG
CGCCGCAGCTTTGACTCAGTGGATCCCGAGTTTGACGACTCGCTGCCCTCACAGAACGACATCGATAACG
ACTACTTTGGCGTATTTAACAAATTTTTCACACTTAACGGGCGCTGGAGCGAAAAGCCGCATGTTCCCTC
CTTCGGGCAGGTGGACGCCAAACGCGAAGAGGTGGAGCGCTTCTACAACTTCTGGTACGATTTTAAGTCA
TGGCGGGAATTCAGCTACTTGGACGAAGAGGACAAGGAGAAGGGCCAGGACCGCGACGAACGTCGCTGGA
TCGAAAAGGAGAACAGGGCGGCTCGAATCAAGCGCAAGAAGGAGGAAATGTCTCGTATCCGGTCGCTCGT
CGATTTAGCCTACAACAATGATAAGCGCATTCAGCGCTTCAAGCAGGAGGAAAAGGATCGCAAGGCTGCT
GCCAAGCGAGCCAAGATGGACGCCGCCCAGGCCCAGAAGGCAGAAGCTGATCGTGCCATCCGTGAAGCGG
CTTTGGCCAAGGAGAAGGCTGAAAAGGCCGAGCAGAAACGCATCGAGCAGATCCGCATCGAACGCGAGCA
GCAGAAAAAGCTGCTTAAGAAGGAGCGCAAAACGCTGCGCGACAAGGTCAAGGACTGCAAGTATTATGCC
AAGAACGACAAGGATCAGCTGAAGCACATGGAGGGCACCGAGAAGATTTGCGAGACCTTCAATCTGGCAG
AGCTGCAAGCTCTAAATAAGGCAATGGAAAGCAAGGGCCGTGAGTCGTTTGTTGCTGCCCTTCAAACGGC
CGAGCAGAAGATAGCTGCCGAGTTGGAGGAGATTAACCAGACACAGGCCAAGAAGCTTGCCAGCTCAGCG
GCCACGCCAAAAGGCGTTAAGGAGGTCAAGAAGAATGAGCTCTGGAGCAATGAGAACGTGCAGTTGCTTA
TCAAGGCGGTTAATCTGTTTCCCGCTGGCACTGCACAGCGTTGGGATGTCATAGCCACTTTCATTAACCA
GCATAGCCCGGATAACACTGTTCTGGTCAATGCCAGGGATGTGCTCAACAAAGCCAAGGCGCTCCAGAAC
ACAGATCACTCGAAGAGCTCCCTGAAGACTCAAGCCAACGATGCGGCATTTGCCAGTTTCGAGAAGTCCA
AGAAAGATGTTCAGACGTGTAAGGATATAACCCTGGGCGAGGAGACGGCCCAGGCGAGCAAGGAGAACTT
GAAACAAAACGGTGTAGATCATAAGGCGAACAATCAGTCAACCAAGCAGAATGGCACGGCTCCAGCTCCA
GCAAACCCCACGGCTGCACCAGCCCCAGTTCCGGCCACAAATGGGTCTACGGGCGGCGGTGCTGCCTCCA
AAACCTGGACCAAGGAGGAGCAAGCCCTGCTCGAACAGGCCATTAAAACCTATCCAACGACGACACCCGA
TCGCTGGGATTGCATCGCCGCCTGCATACCGAATCGCAGTAAAAAGGACTGCTTACGTCGCGTCAAAGAG
CTGGTCGAGCTGGTTAACTCCAAGAAGGAGGCACAGGCGGCGGTCAAA
