>Addgene plasmid #39603 | KHBD00499 | addgene partial sequence | sequence record 51622 | M13Rev
AATAATGATTTTATTTTGACTGATAGTGACCTGTTCGTTGCAACAAATTGATAAGCAATGCTTTCTTATA
ATGCCAACTTTGTACAAGAAAGTTGGCAATTTGACCGCCGCCTGTGCCTCCTTCTTGGAGTTAACCAGCT
CGACCAGCTCTTTGACGCGACGTAAGCAGTCCTTTTTACTGCGATTCGGTATGCAGGCGGCGATGCAATC
CCAGCGATCGGGTGTCGTCGTTGGATAGGTTTTAATGGCCTGTTCGAGCAGGGCTTGCTCCTCCTTGGTC
CAGGTTTTGGAGGCAGCACCGCCGCCCGTAGACCCATTTGTGGCCGGAACTGGGGCTGGTGCAGCCGTGG
GGTTTGCTGGAGCTGGAGCCGTGCCATTCTGCTTGGTTGACTGATTGTTCGCCTTATGATCTACACCGTT
TTGTTTCAAGTTCTCCTTGCTCGCCTGGGCCGTCTCCTCGCCCAGGGTTATATCCTTACACGTCTGAACA
TCTTTCTTGGACTTCTCGAAACTGGCAAATGCCGCATCGTTGGCTTGAGTCTTCAGGGAGCTCTTCGAGT
GATCTGTGTTCTGGAGCGCCTTGGCTTTGTTGAGCACATCCCTGGCATTGACCAGAACAGTGTTATCCGG
GCTATGCTGGTTAATGAAAGTGGCTATGACATCCCAACGCTGTGCAGTGCCAGCGGGAAACAGATTAACC
GCCTTGATAAGCAACTGCACGTTCTCATTGCTCCAGAGCTCATTCTTCTTGACCTCCTTAACGCCTTTTG
GCGTGGCCGCTGAGCTGGCAAGCTTCTTGGCCTGTGTCTGGTTAATCTCCTCCAACTCGGCAGCTATCTT
CTGCTCGGCCGTTTGAA
